Addgene plasmid #215639: pGAL4-DBD-FOXA3_WT
Purpose: For overexpression of Gal4-DBD FOXA3 WT
Depositing lab: Denes Hnisz. Depositing organization: Max Planck Institute for Molecular Genetics. Publication: An activity-specificity trade-off encoded in human transcription factors. Naderi J, Magalhaes AP, Kibar G, Stik G, Zhang Y, Mackowiak SD, Wieler HM, Rossi F, Buschow R, Christou-Kent M, Alcoverro-Bertran M, Graf T, Vingron M, Hnisz D. Nat Cell Biol. 2024 Aug;26(8):1309-1321. doi: 10.1038/s41556-024-01411-0. Epub 2024 Jul 5. PubMed 38969762.
Backbone
  Vector backbone: pGAL4-DBD-MCS
  Vector type: Mammalian Expression
Growth in bacteria
  Bacterial resistance: Ampicillin, 100 μg/mL
  Growth temperature: 37°C
  Growth strain: DH5alpha
  Copy number: High Copy
Gene/Insert
  Gene/Insert name: FOXA3
  Species: H. sapiens (human)
  Entrez Gene: FOXA3 (a.k.a. FKHH3, HNF3G, TCF3G)
  Cloning method: Gibson Cloning
Terms and licenses: Academic/Nonprofit Terms; Industry Terms: Not Available to Industry
How to cite: pGAL4-DBD-FOXA3_WT was a gift from Denes Hnisz (Addgene plasmid # 215639 ; http://n2t.net/addgene:215639 ; RRID:Addgene_215639)
