[The description below was written by a language model from this plasmid's Addgene catalogue record and pLannotate feature annotations shown in this document.]
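Description:
pGAL4-DBD-FOXA3_WT is a mammalian expression plasmid of about 6.3 kb, built on the pGAL4-DBD-MCS backbone, that drives overexpression of a fusion between the yeast GAL4 DNA-binding domain and wild-type human FOXA3 sequence. It is maintained in E. coli at high copy through a ColE1/pUC-type origin and selected with ampicillin via the β-lactamase gene. An f1 origin is also present, along with small residual fragments of lac regulatory elements, lacI and the pBR322 bom region that are backbone remnants rather than functional parts of the payload.

The expression cassette consists of the CMV immediate-early enhancer and promoter, followed by the GAL4 DNA-binding domain coding sequence and then the FOXA3 insert, which was introduced by Gibson cloning, with a bovine growth hormone polyadenylation signal terminating the transcript. The annotation identifies the FOXA3 segment as a fragment of roughly 430 bp, so only part of the protein appears to be fused rather than the full-length factor; the record does not state which region this is. T7 and SP6 promoters flank the fusion. A separate SV40 early promoter drives a neomycin/kanamycin phosphotransferase gene with an SV40 polyadenylation signal, which can support G418 selection of transfected mammalian cells. A short ble fragment follows it.

FOXA3 is a forkhead transcription factor described as a pioneer factor and an activator of liver genes. Tethering its sequence to the GAL4 DNA-binding domain is a standard way of recruiting it to GAL4 binding sites in a reporter to measure transcriptional activity independently of its own DNA binding. The "WT" designation suggests it serves as the reference for variant versions, although the record itself states only overexpression as the purpose.
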