Features (pLannotate 1.2.2; 22 found; start..end, strand, type, name):
      1..380     +  enhancer       CMV enhancer: human cytomegalovirus immediate early enhancer
    381..584     +  promoter       CMV promoter: human cytomegalovirus (CMV) immediate early promoter
    580..613     +  LTR            5' LTR (truncated) (fragment): truncated 5' long terminal repeat (LTR) from HIV-1
    629..647     +  promoter       T7 promoter: promoter for bacteriophage T7 RNA polymerase
    710..1150    +  CDS            GAL4 DNA binding domain: DNA binding domain of the GAL4 transcriptional activator; Saccharomyces cerevisiae GAL4 (truncated)
   1154..1585    +  CDS            FOXA3 (fragment): FOXA3_HUMAN - Also known as HNF3G, TCF3G. Experimental evidence at protein level: Swiss-Prot protein existence level 1. Transcription factor that is thought to act as a 'pioneer' factor opening the compacted chromatin for other proteins through interactions with nucleosomal core histones and thereby replacing linker histones at target enhancer and/or promoter sites (By similarity). Originally described as a transcription activator for a number of liver genes such as AFP, albumin, tyrosine aminotransferase, PEPCK, etc. Interacts with the cis-acting regulatory regions of these genes. Involved in
   1605..1623    -  promoter       SP6 promoter: promoter for bacteriophage SP6 RNA polymerase
   1649..1873    +  polyA_signal   bGH poly(A) signal: bovine growth hormone polyadenylation signal
   1877..1898    +  promoter       SV40 promoter (fragment): SV40 enhancer and early promoter
   1919..2347    +  rep_origin     f1 ori (sequence partly withheld): f1 bacteriophage origin of replication; arrow indicates direction of (+) strand synthesis
   2361..2690    +  promoter       SV40 promoter: SV40 enhancer and early promoter
   2757..3548    +  CDS            neo: KKA2_KLEPN - Also known as kan, nptII. Experimental evidence at protein level: Swiss-Prot protein existence level 1. Resistance to kanamycin, neomycin, paromomycin, ribostamycin, butirosin and gentamicin B. From Klebsiella pneumoniae.
   3572..3730    +  CDS            ble (fragment): BLE_KLEPN - Experimental evidence at protein level: Swiss-Prot protein existence level 1. Binding protein with a strong affinity to the bleomycin family of antibiotics. Binds to CL990; an antimitotic-antibiotic compound. From Klebsiella pneumoniae.
   3725..3846    +  polyA_signal   SV40 poly(A) signal: SV40 polyadenylation signal
   3919..3935    -  protein_bind   lac operator: The lac repressor binds to the lac operator to inhibit transcription in E. coli. This inhibition can be relieved by adding lactose or isopropyl-β-D-thiogalactopyranoside (IPTG). lac repressor encoded by lacI
   3943..3973    -  promoter       lac promoter: promoter for the E. coli lac operon
   3988..4009    -  protein_bind   CAP binding site: CAP binding activates transcription in the presence of cAMP. E. coli catabolite activator protein
   4022..4114    -  CDS            lacI (fragment): lac repressor; lacI; The lac repressor binds to the lac operator to inhibit transcription in E. coli. This inhibition can be relieved by adding lactose or isopropyl-β-D-thiogalactopyranoside (IPTG).
   4297..4885    -  rep_origin     ori: high-copy-number ColE1/pMB1/pBR322/pUC origin of replication
   5056..5916    -  CDS            AmpR: β-lactamase; bla; confers resistance to ampicillin, carbenicillin, and related antibiotics
   5917..6021    -  promoter       AmpR promoter: bla
   6080..6132    -  misc_feature   bom (fragment): basis of mobility region from pBR322
>Addgene plasmid #215639 | pGAL4-DBD-FOXA3_WT | addgene full sequence | sequence record 426896 | Addgene NGS Result
GACATTGATTATTGACTAGTTATTAATAGTAATCAATTACGGGGTCATTAGTTCATAGCCCATATATGGA
GTTCCGCGTTACATAACTTACGGTAAATGGCCCGCCTGGCTGACCGCCCAACGACCCCCGCCCATTGACG
TCAATAATGACGTATGTTCCCATAGTAACGCCAATAGGGACTTTCCATTGACGTCAATGGGTGGAGTATT
TACGGTAAACTGCCCACTTGGCAGTACATCAAGTGTATCATATGCCAAGTACGCCCCCTATTGACGTCAA
TGACGGTAAATGGCCCGCCTGGCATTATGCCCAGTACATGACCTTATGGGACTTTCCTACTTGGCAGTAC
ATCTACGTATTAGTCATCGCTATTACCATGGTGATGCGGTTTTGGCAGTACATCAATGGGCGTGGATAGC
GGTTTGACTCACGGGGATTTCCAAGTCTCCACCCCATTGACGTCAATGGGAGTTTGTTTTGGCACCAAAA
TCAACGGGACTTTCCAAAATGTCGTAACAACTCCGCCCCATTGACGCAAATGGGCGGTAGGCGTGTACGG
TGGGAGGTCTATATAAGCAGAGCTCTCTGGCTAACTAGAGAACCCACTGCTTACTGGCTTATCGAAATTA
ATACGACTCACTATAGGGAGACCCAAGCTTGGTACCGAGCTCGGATCCACTAGTAACGGCCGCCAGTGTG
CTGGAATTCATGAAGCTACTGTCTTCTATCGAACAAGCATGCGATATTTGCCGACTTAAAAAGCTCAAGT
GCTCCAAAGAAAAACCGAAGTGCGCCAAGTGTCTGAAGAACAACTGGGAGTGTCGCTACTCTCCCAAAAC
CAAAAGGTCTCCGCTGACTAGGGCACATCTGACAGAAGTGGAATCAAGGCTAGAAAGACTGGAACAGCTA
TTTCTACTGATTTTTCCTCGAGAAGACCTTGACATGATTTTGAAAATGGATTCTTTACAGGATATAAAAG
CATTGTTAACAGGATTATTTGTACAAGATAATGTGAATAAAGATGCCGTCACAGATAGATTGGCTTCAGT
GGAGACTGATATGCCTCTAACATTGAGACAGCATAGAATAAGTGCGACATCATCATCGGAAGAGAGTAGT
AACAAAGGTCAAAGACAGTTGACTGTATCGGCGATTCGCCGCCAGAAACGCTTCAAGCTGGAGGAGAAGG
TGAAAAAAGGGGGCAGCGGGGCTGCCACCACCACCAGGAACGGGACAGGGTCTGCTGCCTCGACCACCAC
CCCCGCGGCCACAGTCACCTCCCCGCCCCAGCCCCCGCCTCCAGCCCCTGAGCCTGAGGCCCAGGGCGGG
GAAGATGTGGGGGCTCTGGACTGTGGCTCACCCGCTTCCTCCACACCCTATTTCACTGGCCTGGAGCTCC
CAGGGGAGCTGAAGCTGGACGCGCCCTACAACTTCAACCACCCTTTCTCCATCAACAACCTAATGTCAGA
ACAGACACCAGCACCTCCCAAACTGGACGTGGGGTTTGGGGGCTACGGGGCTGAAGGTGGGGAGCCTGGA
GTCTACTACCAGGGCCTCTATTCCCGCTCTTTGCTTAATGCATCCTAGGTCTAGAGGGCCCTATTCTATA
GTGTCACCTAAATGCTAGAGCTCGCTGATCAGCCTCGACTGTGCCTTCTAGTTGCCAGCCATCTGTTGTT
TGCCCCTCCCCCGTGCCTTCCTTGACCCTGGAAGGTGCCACTCCCACTGTCCTTTCCTAATAAAATGAGG
AAATTGCATCGCATTGTCTGAGTAGGTGTCATTCTATTCTGGGGGGTGGGGTGGGGCAGGACAGCAAGGG
GGAGGATTGGGAAGACAATAGCAGGCATGCTGGGGATGCGGTGGGCTCTATGGCTTCTGAGGCGGAAAGA
ACCAGCTGGGGCTCTAGGGGGTATCCCC
[124 nt withheld, positions 1919-2042]
C
[91 nt withheld, positions 2044-2134]
A
[49 nt withheld, positions 2136-2184]
CCTTTGACGTTGGAGTCCACGTTCTTT
[37 nt withheld, positions 2212-2248]
ACCCTATCTCGGTCTATTCTTTTGATTTATAAGGGATTTTGCCGATTTCGGCCTATTGGTTAAAAAATGA
GCTGATTTAACAAAAATTTAACGCGAATTAATTCTGTGGAATGTGTGTCAGTTAGGGTGTGGAAAGTCCC
CAGGCTCCCCAGCAGGCAGAAGTATGCAAAGCATGCATCTCAATTAGTCAGCAACCAGGTGTGGAAAGTC
CCCAGGCTCCCCAGCAGGCAGAAGTATGCAAAGCATGCATCTCAATTAGTCAGCAACCATAGTCCCGCCC
CTAACTCCGCCCATCCCGCCCCTAACTCCGCCCAGTTCCGCCCATTCTCCGCCCCATGGCTGACTAATTT
TTTTTATTTATGCAGAGGCCGAGGCCGCCTCTGCCTCTGAGCTATTCCAGAAGTAGTGAGGAGGCTTTTT
TGGAGGCCTAGGCTTTTGCAAAAAGCTCCCGGGAGCTTGTATATCCATTTTCGGATCTGATCAAGAGACA
GGATGAGGATCGTTTCGCATGATTGAACAAGATGGATTGCACGCAGGTTCTCCGGCCGCTTGGGTGGAGA
GGCTATTCGGCTATGACTGGGCACAACAGACAATCGGCTGCTCTGATGCCGCCGTGTTCCGGCTGTCAGC
GCAGGGGCGCCCGGTTCTTTTTGTCAAGACCGACCTGTCCGGTGCCCTGAATGAACTGCAGGACGAGGCA
GCGCGGCTATCGTGGCTGGCCACGACGGGCGTTCCTTGCGCAGCTGTGCTCGACGTTGTCACTGAAGCGG
GAAGGGACTGGCTGCTATTGGGCGAAGTGCCGGGGCAGGATCTCCTGTCATCTCACCTTGCTCCTGCCGA
GAAAGTATCCATCATGGCTGATGCAATGCGGCGGCTGCATACGCTTGATCCGGCTACCTGCCCATTCGAC
CACCAAGCGAAACATCGCATCGAGCGAGCACGTACTCGGATGGAAGCCGGTCTTGTCGATCAGGATGATC
TGGACGAAGAGCATCAGGGGCTCGCGCCAGCCGAACTGTTCGCCAGGCTCAAGGCGCGCATGCCCGACGG
CGAGGATCTCGTCGTGACCCATGGCGATGCCTGCTTGCCGAATATCATGGTGGAAAATGGCCGCTTTTCT
GGATTCATCGACTGTGGCCGGCTGGGTGTGGCGGACCGCTATCAGGACATAGCGTTGGCTACCCGTGATA
TTGCTGAAGAGCTTGGCGGCGAATGGGCTGACCGCTTCCTCGTGCTTTACGGTATCGCCGCTCCCGATTC
GCAGCGCATCGCCTTCTATCGCCTTCTTGACGAGTTCTTCTGAGCGGGACTCTGGGGTTCGAAATGACCG
ACCAAGCGACGCCCAACCTGCCATCACGAGATTTCGATTCCACCGCCGCCTTCTATGAAAGGTTGGGCTT
CGGAATCGTTTTCCGGGACGCCGGCTGGATGATCCTCCAGCGCGGGGATCTCATGCTGGAGTTCTTCGCC
CACCCCAACTTGTTTATTGCAGCTTATAATGGTTACAAATAAAGCAATAGCATCACAAATTTCACAAATA
AAGCATTTTTTTCACTGCATTCTAGTTGTGGTTTGTCCAAACTCATCAATGTATCTTATCATGTCTGTAT
ACCGTCGACCTCTAGCTAGAGCTTGGCGTAATCATGGTCATAGCTGTTTCCTGTGTGAAATTGTTATCCG
CTCACAATTCCACACAACATACGAGCCGGAAGCATAAAGTGTAAAGCCTGGGGTGCCTAATGAGTGAGCT
AACTCACATTAATTGCGTTGCGCTCACTGCCCGCTTTCCAGTCGGGAAACCTGTCGTGCCAGCTGCATTA
ATGAATCGGCCAACGCGCGGGGAGAGGCGGTTTGCGTATTGGGCGCTCTTCCGCTTCCTCGCTCACTGAC
TCGCTGCGCTCGGTCGTTCGGCTGCGGCGAGCGGTATCAGCTCACTCAAAGGCGGTAATACGGTTATCCA
CAGAATCAGGGGATAACGCAGGAAAGAACATGTGAGCAAAAGGCCAGCAAAAGGCCAGGAACCGTAAAAA
GGCCGCGTTGCTGGCGTTTTTCCATAGGCTCCGCCCCCCTGACGAGCATCACAAAAATCGACGCTCAAGT
CAGAGGTGGCGAAACCCGACAGGACTATAAAGATACCAGGCGTTTCCCCCTGGAAGCTCCCTCGTGCGCT
CTCCTGTTCCGACCCTGCCGCTTACCGGATACCTGTCCGCCTTTCTCCCTTCGGGAAGCGTGGCGCTTTC
TCATAGCTCACGCTGTAGGTATCTCAGTTCGGTGTAGGTCGTTCGCTCCAAGCTGGGCTGTGTGCACGAA
CCCCCCGTTCAGCCCGACCGCTGCGCCTTATCCGGTAACTATCGTCTTGAGTCCAACCCGGTAAGACACG
ACTTATCGCCACTGGCAGCAGCCACTGGTAACAGGATTAGCAGAGCGAGGTATGTAGGCGGTGCTACAGA
GTTCTTGAAGTGGTGGCCTAACTACGGCTACACTAGAAGAACAGTATTTGGTATCTGCGCTCTGCTGAAG
CCAGTTACCTTCGGAAAAAGAGTTGGTAGCTCTTGATCCGGCAAACAAACCACCGCTGGTAGCGGTGGTT
TTTTTGTTTGCAAGCAGCAGATTACGCGCAGAAAAAAAGGATCTCAAGAAGATCCTTTGATCTTTTCTAC
GGGGTCTGACGCTCAGTGGAACGAAAACTCACGTTAAGGGATTTTGGTCATGAGATTATCAAAAAGGATC
TTCACCTAGATCCTTTTAAATTAAAAATGAAGTTTTAAATCAATCTAAAGTATATATGAGTAAACTTGGT
CTGACAGTTACCAATGCTTAATCAGTGAGGCACCTATCTCAGCGATCTGTCTATTTCGTTCATCCATAGT
TGCCTGACTTCCCGTCGTGTAGATAACTACGATACGGGAGGGCTTACCATCTGGCCCCAGTGCTGCAATG
ATACCGCGAGACCCACGCTCACCGGCTCCAGATTTATCAGCAATAAACCAGCCAGCCGGAAGGGCCGAGC
GCAGAAGTGGTCCTGCAACTTTATCCGCCTCCATCCAGTCTATTAATTGTTGCCGGGAAGCTAGAGTAAG
TAGTTCGCCAGTTAATAGTTTGCGCAACGTTGTTGCCATTGCTACAGGCATCGTGGTGTCACGCTCGTCG
TTTGGTATGGCTTCATTCAGCTCCGGTTCCCAACGATCAAGGCGAGTTACATGATCCCCCATGTTGTGCA
AAAAAGCGGTTAGCTCCTTCGGTCCTCCGATCGTTGTCAGAAGTAAGTTGGCCGCAGTGTTATCACTCAT
GGTTATGGCAGCACTGCATAATTCTCTTACTGTCATGCCATCCGTAAGATGCTTTTCTGTGACTGGTGAG
TACTCAACCAAGTCATTCTGAGAATAGTGTATGCGGCGACCGAGTTGCTCTTGCCCGGCGTCAATACGGG
ATAATACCGCGCCACATAGCAGAACTTTAAAAGTGCTCATCATTGGAAAACGTTCTTCGGGGCGAAAACT
CTCAAGGATCTTACCGCTGTTGAGATCCAGTTCGATGTAACCCACTCGTGCACCCAACTGATCTTCAGCA
TCTTTTACTTTCACCAGCGTTTCTGGGTGAGCAAAAACAGGAAGGCAAAATGCCGCAAAAAAGGGAATAA
GGGCGACACGGAAATGTTGAATACTCATACTCTTCCTTTTTCAATATTATTGAAGCATTTATCAGGGTTA
TTGTCTCATGAGCGGATACATATTTGAATGTATTTAGAAAAATAAACAAATAGGGGTTCCGCGCACATTT
CCCCGAAAAGTGCCACCTGACGTCGACGGATCGGGAGATCTCCCGATCCCCTATGGTGCACTCTCAGTAC
AATCTGCTCTGATGCCGCATAGTTAAGCCAGTATCTGCTCCCTGCTTGTGTGTTGGAGGTCGCTGAGTAG
TGCGCGAGCAAAATTTAAGCTACAACAAGGCAAGGCTTGACCGACAATTGCATGAAGAATCTGCTTAGGG
TTAGGCGTTTTGCGCTGCTTCGCGATGTACGGGCCAGATATACGCGTT
